>Addgene plasmid #25311 | EED | depositor partial sequence | sequence record 11785 | Author sequence
AAGAAATGCAAATATTCTTTCAAATGTGTAAATAGTCTCAAGGAAGATCATAACCAACCATTGTTTGGAG
TTCAGTTTAACTGGCACAGTAAAGAAGGAGATCCATTAGTGTTTGCAACTGTAGGAAGCAACAGAGTTAC
CTTGTATGAATGTCATTCACAAGGAGAAATCCGGTTGTTGCAATCTTACGTGGATGCTGATGCTGATGAA
AACTTTTACACTTGTGCATGGACCTATGATAGCAATACGAGCCATCCTCTGCTGGCTGTAGCTGGATCTA
GAGGCATAATTAGGATAATAAATCCTATAACAATGCAGTGTATAAAGCACTATGTTGGCCATGGAAATGC
TATCAATGAGCTGAAATTCCATCCAAGAGATCCAAATCTTCTCCTGTCAGTAAGTAAAGATCATGCTTTA
CGATTATGGAATATCCAGACGGACACTCTGGTGGCAATATTTGGAGGCGTAGAAGGGCACAGAGATGAAG
TTCTAAGTGCTGATTATGATCTTTTGGGTGAAAAAATAATGTCCTGTGGTATGGATCATTCTCTTAAACT
TTGGAGGATCAATTCAAAGAGAATGATGAATGCAATTAAGGAATCTTATGATTATAATCCAAATAAAACT
AACAGGCCATTTATTTCTCAGAAAATCCATTTTCCTGATTTTTCTACCAGAGACATACATAGGAATTATG
TTGATTGTGTGCGATGGTTAGGCGATTTGATACTTTCTAAGTCTTGTGAAAATGCCATTGTGTGCTGGAA
ACCTGGCAAGATGGAAGATGATATAGATAAAATTAAACCCAGTGAATCTAATGTGACTATTCTTGGGCGA
TTTGATTACAGCCAGTGTGACATTTGGTACATGAGGTTTTCTATGGATTTCTGGCAAAAGATGCTTGCAT
TGGGCAATCAAGTTGGCAAACTTTATGTTTGGGATTTAGAAGTAGAAGATCCTCATAAAGCCAAATGTAC
AACACTGACTCATCATAAATGTGGTGCTGCTATTCGACAAACCAGTTTTAGCAGGGATAGCAGCATTCTT
ATAGCTGTTTGTGATGATGCCAGTATTTGGCGCTGGGATCGACTTCGA
