>Addgene plasmid #25311 | EED | addgene partial sequence | sequence record 31394 | 25311 with pGEX5'
TCAATCGGAGGTTCATCCATGGGCAGCAGCCATCATCATCATCATCACAGCAGCGGCCTGGTTCCGCGTG
GTAGTAAGAAATGCAAATATTCTTTCAAATGTGTAAATAGTCTCAAGGAAGATCATAACCAACCATTGTT
TGGAGTTCAGTTTAACTGGCACAGTAAAGAAGGAGATCCATTAGTGTTTGCAACTGTAGGAAGCAACAGA
GTTACCTTGTATGAATGTCATTCACAAGGAGAAATCCGGTTGTTGCAATCTTACGTGGATGCTGATGCTG
ATGAAAACTTTTACACTTGTGCATGGACCTATGATAGCAATACGAGCCATCCTCTGCTGGCTGTAGCTGG
ATCTAGAGGCATAATTAGGATAATAAATCCTATAACAATGCAGTGTATAAAGCACTATGTTGGCCATGGA
AATGCTATCAATGAGCTGAAATTCCATCCAAGAGATCCAAATCTTCTCCTGTCAGTAAGTAAAGATCATG
CTTTACGATTATGGAATATCCAGACGGACACTCTGGTGGCAATATTTGGAGGCGTAGAAGGGCACAGAGA
TGAAGTTCTAAGTGCTGATTATGATCTTTTGGGTGAAAAAATAATGTCCTGTGGTATGGATCATTCTCTT
AAACTTTGGAGGATCAATTCAAAGAGAATGATGAATGCAATTAAGGAATCTTATGATTATAATCCAAATA
AAACTAACAGGCCATTTATTTCTCAGAAAATCCATTTTCCTGATTTTTCTACCAGAGACATACATAGGAA
TTATGTTGATTGTGTGCGATGGTTAGGCGATTTGATACTTTCTAAGTCTTGTGAAAATGCCATTGTGTGC
TGGAAACCTGGCAAGATGGAAGATGATATAGATA
