[The description below was written by a language model from this plasmid's Addgene catalogue record.]
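Description:
EED is a bacterial expression plasmid built on pET28GST-LIC, a pET28-derived backbone from a structural genomics consortium that is adapted for ligation-independent cloning, although the record lists the cloning method for this insert as restriction enzyme. It is selected with kanamycin, is recorded as high copy, and is maintained in a standard cloning strain. No feature table accompanies the entry, so the origin of replication and the exact regulatory elements are not itemised. The listed sequencing primers (T7 forward and T7 terminator reverse) fit the usual pET layout, in which the coding region lies between a T7 promoter and a T7 terminator and is transcribed in hosts that supply T7 RNA polymerase.

The insert, designated EED-6, is a 1098 bp fragment of human EED (embryonic ectoderm development), a WD40-repeat protein known as a core subunit of the Polycomb repressive complex 2. It is fused to an N-terminal GST tag, which allows glutathione-affinity purification and often improves the solubility of the recombinant protein. The record cautions that the insert may not be the full open reading frame, which suggests a truncated construct chosen for crystallisation, but the domain boundaries are not given. Any protease cleavage site or additional tag between GST and EED is likewise not stated. The stated purpose is bacterial production of EED protein for structure determination, and the depositor links the construct to a deposited crystal structure. It therefore suits the preparation of recombinant EED for structural, biophysical or binding studies.
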