Addgene plasmid #25311: EED
Purpose: Bacterial expression for structure determination; may not be full ORF
Depositing lab: Cheryl Arrowsmith. Depositing organization: University of Toronto.
Backbone
  Vector backbone: pET28GST-LIC
  Backbone manufacturer: SGC
  Vector type: Bacterial Expression
Growth in bacteria
  Bacterial resistance: Kanamycin, 50 μg/mL
  Growth temperature: 37°C
  Growth strain: DH5alpha
  Copy number: High Copy
Gene/Insert
  Gene/Insert name: EED-6 (alt names: PDB: 3JPX; embryonic ectoderm development; EED)
  Species: H. sapiens (human)
  Insert size (bp): 1098
  GenBank ID: NM_003797
  Entrez Gene: EED (a.k.a. COGIS, HEED, WAIT1)
  Tag / fusion protein: GST (N terminal on insert)
  Cloning method: Restriction Enzyme
  Sequencing primers: 5′ T7; 3′ T7-term
Terms and licenses: Academic/Nonprofit Terms; Industry Terms: Not Available to Industry
Depositor comments: PDB: 3JPX. http://www.thesgc.org/structures/3JPX/
How to cite: EED was a gift from Cheryl Arrowsmith (Addgene plasmid # 25311 ; http://n2t.net/addgene:25311 ; RRID:Addgene_25311)
